>Addgene plasmid #172442 | FKBP-GFP-Sec61β | addgene full sequence | sequence record 339278 | Addgene NGS Result
TAGTTATTAATAGTAATCAATTACGGGGTCATTAGTTCATAGCCCATATATGGAGTTCCGCGTTACATAA
CTTACGGTAAATGGCCCGCCTGGCTGACCGCCCAACGACCCCCGCCCATTGACGTCAATAATGACGTATG
TTCCCATAGTAACGCCAATAGGGACTTTCCATTGACGTCAATGGGTGGAGTATTTACGGTAAACTGCCCA
CTTGGCAGTACATCAAGTGTATCATATGCCAAGTACGCCCCCTATTGACGTCAATGACGGTAAATGGCCC
GCCTGGCATTATGCCCAGTACATGACCTTATGGGACTTTCCTACTTGGCAGTACATCTACGTATTAGTCA
TCGCTATTACCATGGTGATGCGGTTTTGGCAGTACATCAATGGGCGTGGATAGCGGTTTGACTCACGGGG
ATTTCCAAGTCTCCACCCCATTGACGTCAATGGGAGTTTGTTTTGGCACCAAAATCAACGGGACTTTCCA
AAATGTCGTAACAACTCCGCCCCATTGACGCAAATGGGCGGTAGGCGTGTACGGTGGGAGGTCTATATAA
GCAGAGCTGGTTTAGTGAACCGTCAGATCCGCTAGCCCCACCAATGGGAGTGCAGGTGGAAACCATCTCC
CCAGGAGACGGGCGCACCTTCCCCAAGCGCGGCCAGACCTGCGTGGTGCACTACACCGGGATGCTTGAAG
ATGGAAAGAAATTTGATTCCTCCCGGGACAGAAACAAGCCCTTTAAGTTTATGCTAGGCAAGCAGGAGGT
GATCCGAGGCTGGGAAGAAGGGGTTGCCCAGATGAGTGTGGGTCAGAGAGCCAAACTGACTATATCTCCA
GATTATGCCTATGGTGCCACTGGGCACCCAGGCATCATCCCACCACATGCCACTCTCGTCTTCGATGTGG
AGCTTCTAAAACTGGAACGACCGGTCGCCACCATGGTGAGCAAGGGCGAGGAGCTGTTCACCGGGGTGGT
GCCCATCCTGGTCGAGCTGGACGGCGACGTAAACGGCCACAAGTTCAGCGTGTCCGGCGAGGGCGAGGGC
GATGCCACCTACGGCAAGCTGACCCTGAAGTTCATCTGCACCACCGGCAAGCTGCCCGTGCCCTGGCCCA
CCCTCGTGACCACCCTGACCTACGGCGTGCAGTGCTTCAGCCGCTACCCCGACCACATGAAGCAGCACGA
CTTCTTCAAGTCCGCCATGCCCGAAGGCTACGTCCAGGAGCGCACCATCTTCTTCAAGGACGACGGCAAC
TACAAGACCCGCGCCGAGGTGAAGTTCGAGGGCGACACCCTGGTGAACCGCATCGAGCTGAAGGGCATCG
ACTTCAAGGAGGACGGCAACATCCTGGGGCACAAGCTGGAGTACAACTACAACAGCCACAACGTCTATAT
CATGGCCGACAAGCAGAAGAACGGCATCAAGGTGAACTTCAAGATCCGCCACAACATCGAGGACGGCAGC
GTGCAGCTCGCCGACCACTACCAGCAGAACACCCCCATCGGCGACGGCCCCGTGCTGCTGCCCGACAACC
ACTACCTGAGCACCCAGTCCGCCCTGAGCAAAGACCCCAACGAGAAGCGCGATCACATGGTCCTGCTGGA
GTTCGTGACCGCCGCCGGGATCACTCTCGGCATGGACGAGCTGTACAAGTCCGGACTCAGATCT
[288 nt withheld, positions 1675-1962]
TAGGAATTCTGCAGTCGACGGTACCGCGGGCCCGGGATCCACCGGATCTAGATAACTGATCATAATCAGC
CATACCACATTTGTAGAGGTTTTACTTGCTTTAAAAAACCTCCCACACCTCCCCCTGAACCTGAAACATA
AAATGAATGCAATTGTTGTTGTTAACTTGTTTATTGCAGCTTATAATGGTTACAAATAAAGCAATAGCAT
CACAAATTTCACAAATAAAGCATTTTTTTCACTGCATTCTAGTTGTGGTTTGTCCAAACTCATCAATGTA
TCTTAACGCGTAAATTGTAAGCGTTAATATTTTGTTAAAATTCGCGTTAAATTTTTGTTAAATCAGCTCA
TTTTTTAACCAATAGGCCGAAATCGGCAAAATCCCTTATAAATCAAAAGAATAGACCGAGATAGGGT
[37 nt withheld, positions 2380-2416]
AAAGAACGTGGACTCCAACGTCAAAGG
[49 nt withheld, positions 2444-2492]
T
[91 nt withheld, positions 2494-2584]
G
[124 nt withheld, positions 2586-2709]
CAGGTGGCACTTTTCGGGGAAATGTGCGCGGAACCCCTATTTGTTTATTTTTCTAAATACATTCAAATAT
GTATCCGCTCATGAGACAATAACCCTGATAAATGCTTCAATAATATTGAAAAAGGAAGAGTCCTGAGGCG
GAAAGAACCAGCTGTGGAATGTGTGTCAGTTAGGGTGTGGAAAGTCCCCAGGCTCCCCAGCAGGCAGAAG
TATGCAAAGCATGCATCTCAATTAGTCAGCAACCAGGTGTGGAAAGTCCCCAGGCTCCCCAGCAGGCAGA
AGTATGCAAAGCATGCATCTCAATTAGTCAGCAACCATAGTCCCGCCCCTAACTCCGCCCATCCCGCCCC
TAACTCCGCCCAGTTCCGCCCATTCTCCGCCCCATGGCTGACTAATTTTTTTTATTTATGCAGAGGCCGA
GGCCGCCTCGGCCTCTGAGCTATTCCAGAAGTAGTGAGGAGGCTTTTTTGGAGGCCTAGGCTTTTGCAAA
GATCGATCAAGAGACAGGATGAGGATCGTTTCGCATGATTGAACAAGATGGATTGCACGCAGGTTCTCCG
GCCGCTTGGGTGGAGAGGCTATTCGGCTATGACTGGGCACAACAGACAATCGGCTGCTCTGATGCCGCCG
TGTTCCGGCTGTCAGCGCAGGGGCGCCCGGTTCTTTTTGTCAAGACCGACCTGTCCGGTGCCCTGAATGA
ACTGCAAGACGAGGCAGCGCGGCTATCGTGGCTGGCCACGACGGGCGTTCCTTGCGCAGCTGTGCTCGAC
GTTGTCACTGAAGCGGGAAGGGACTGGCTGCTATTGGGCGAAGTGCCGGGGCAGGATCTCCTGTCATCTC
ACCTTGCTCCTGCCGAGAAAGTATCCATCATGGCTGATGCAATGCGGCGGCTGCATACGCTTGATCCGGC
TACCTGCCCATTCGACCACCAAGCGAAACATCGCATCGAGCGAGCACGTACTCGGATGGAAGCCGGTCTT
GTCGATCAGGATGATCTGGACGAAGAGCATCAGGGGCTCGCGCCAGCCGAACTGTTCGCCAGGCTCAAGG
CGAGCATGCCCGACGGCGAGGATCTCGTCGTGACCCATGGCGATGCCTGCTTGCCGAATATCATGGTGGA
AAATGGCCGCTTTTCTGGATTCATCGACTGTGGCCGGCTGGGTGTGGCGGACCGCTATCAGGACATAGCG
TTGGCTACCCGTGATATTGCTGAAGAGCTTGGCGGCGAATGGGCTGACCGCTTCCTCGTGCTTTACGGTA
TCGCCGCTCCCGATTCGCAGCGCATCGCCTTCTATCGCCTTCTTGACGAGTTCTTCTGAGCGGGACTCTG
GGGTTCGAAATGACCGACCAAGCGACGCCCAACCTGCCATCACGAGATTTCGATTCCACCGCCGCCTTCT
ATGAAAGGTTGGGCTTCGGAATCGTTTTCCGGGACGCCGGCTGGATGATCCTCCAGCGCGGGGATCTCAT
GCTGGAGTTCTTCGCCCACCCTAGGGGGAGGCTAACTGAAACACGGAAGGAGACAATACCGGAAGGAACC
CGCGCTATGACGGCAATAAAAAGACAGAATAAAACGCACGGTGTTGGGTCGTTTGTTCATAAACGCGGGG
TTCGGTCCCAGGGCTGGCACTCTGTCGATACCCCACCGAGACCCCATTGGGGCCAATACGCCCGCGTTTC
TTCCTTTTCCCCACCCCACCCCCCAAGTTCGGGTGAAGGCCCAGGGCTCGCAGCCAACGTCGGGGCGGCA
GGCCCTGCCATAGCCTCAGGTTACTCATATATACTTTAGATTGATTTAAAACTTCATTTTTAATTTAAAA
GGATCTAGGTGAAGATCCTTTTTGATAATCTCATGACCAAAATCCCTTAACGTGAGTTTTCGTTCCACTG
AGCGTCAGACCCCGTAGAAAAGATCAAAGGATCTTCTTGAGATCCTTTTTTTCTGCGCGTAATCTGCTGC
TTGCAAACAAAAAAACCACCGCTACCAGCGGTGGTTTGTTTGCCGGATCAAGAGCTACCAACTCTTTTTC
CGAAGGTAACTGGCTTCAGCAGAGCGCAGATACCAAATACTGTTCTTCTAGTGTAGCCGTAGTTAGGCCA
CCACTTCAAGAACTCTGTAGCACCGCCTACATACCTCGCTCTGCTAATCCTGTTACCAGTGGCTGCTGCC
AGTGGCGATAAGTCGTGTCTTACCGGGTTGGACTCAAGACGATAGTTACCGGATAAGGCGCAGCGGTCGG
GCTGAACGGGGGGTTCGTGCACACAGCCCAGCTTGGAGCGAACGACCTACACCGAACTGAGATACCTACA
GCGTGAGCTATGAGAAAGCGCCACGCTTCCCGAAGGGAGAAAGGCGGACAGGTATCCGGTAAGCGGCAGG
GTCGGAACAGGAGAGCGCACGAGGGAGCTTCCAGGGGGAAACGCCTGGTATCTTTATAGTCCTGTCGGGT
TTCGCCACCTCTGACTTGAGCGTCGATTTTTGTGATGCTCGTCAGGGGGGCGGAGCCTATGGAAAAACGC
CAGCAACGCGGCCTTTTTACGGTTCCTGGCCTTTTGCTGGCCTTTTGCTCACATGTTCTTTCCTGCGTTA
TCCCCTGATTCTGTGGATAACCGTATTACCGCCATGCAT
Features (pLannotate 1.2.2; 16 found; start..end, strand, type, name):
     61..364     +  enhancer       CMV enhancer: human cytomegalovirus immediate early enhancer
    365..568     +  promoter       CMV promoter: human cytomegalovirus (CMV) immediate early promoter
    604..927     +  CDS            FKBP1A: FKB1A_HUMAN - Also known as FKBP1, FKBP12. Experimental evidence at protein level: Swiss-Prot protein existence level 1. Keeps in an inactive conformation TGFBR1, the TGF-beta type I serine/threonine kinase receptor, preventing TGF-beta receptor activation in absence of ligand. Recruits SMAD7 to ACVR1B which prevents the association of SMAD2 and SMAD3 with the activin receptor complex, thereby blocking the activin signal. May modulate the RYR1 calcium channel activity. PPIases accelerate the folding of proteins. It catalyzes the cis-trans isomerization of proline imidic peptide bonds in oligop
    943..1659    +  CDS            EGFP: EGFP is a basic (constitutively fluorescent) green fluorescent protein published in 1996, derived from Aequorea victoria. It is reported to be a rapidly-maturing weak dimer with moderate acid sensitivity.
   1675..1965    +  CDS            Sec61β (sequence partly withheld): human Sec61β subunit of the translocon in the endoplasmic reticulum; SEC61B
   1966..2002    +  misc_feature   MCS (fragment): multiple cloning site
   2019..2103    +  CDS            large T antigen (fragment): large T antigen from SV40 (simian virus 40)
   2126..2247    +  polyA_signal   SV40 poly(A) signal: SV40 polyadenylation signal
   2281..2709    -  rep_origin     f1 ori (sequence partly withheld): f1 bacteriophage origin of replication; arrow indicates direction of (+) strand synthesis
   2736..2840    +  promoter       AmpR promoter: bla
   2842..3199    +  promoter       SV40 promoter: SV40 enhancer and early promoter
   3234..4028    +  CDS            NeoR/KanR: aminoglycoside phosphotransferase from Tn5; aph(3')-II (or nptII); confers resistance to neomycin, kanamycin, and G418 (Geneticin®)
   4049..4201    +  CDS            ble (fragment): BLE_KLEPN - Experimental evidence at protein level: Swiss-Prot protein existence level 1. Binding protein with a strong affinity to the bleomycin family of antibiotics. Binds to CL990; an antimitotic-antibiotic compound. From Klebsiella pneumoniae.
   4260..4307    +  polyA_signal   HSV TK poly(A) signal: herpes simplex virus thymidine kinase polyadenylation signal (Cole and Stacy, 1985)
   4398..4414    -  polyA_signal   bGH poly(A) signal (fragment): bovine growth hormone polyadenylation signal
   4636..5224    +  rep_origin     ori: high-copy-number ColE1/pMB1/pBR322/pUC origin of replication
