[The description below was written by a language model from this plasmid's Addgene catalogue record and pLannotate feature annotations shown in this document.]
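Description:
FKBP-GFP-Sec61β is a 5.3 kb mammalian expression plasmid built on pFKBP-GFP-C1, a backbone with the layout of the EGFP-C1 family. It is maintained in E. coli through a high-copy ColE1/pUC-type origin and also carries an f1 phage origin. A single NeoR/KanR (Tn5 aminoglycoside phosphotransferase) gene provides both selections. It is driven by a bacterial bla promoter for kanamycin resistance in bacteria, and by the SV40 enhancer/early promoter, with an HSV TK polyadenylation signal, for G418 selection of transfected mammalian cells. Short annotated fragments (SV40 large T antigen, ble, bGH poly(A)) appear to be partial sequence matches in the backbone, not functional elements.

The expression cassette uses the human CMV immediate-early enhancer and promoter to drive one fusion open reading frame, terminated by the SV40 poly(A) signal. The frame consists of human FKBP12 (FKBP1A), then EGFP, then human Sec61β, the beta subunit of the endoplasmic reticulum translocon. Sec61β was inserted between BglII and EcoRI sites, both retained, and part of the plasmid derives from an earlier deposited plasmid. Because the FKBP-GFP tag sits at the N-terminus, the C-terminal end of Sec61β remains free. Sec61β is generally understood to be a tail-anchored protein, so this end is expected to anchor it in the ER membrane with the tag facing the cytoplasm.

The stated purpose is expression of Sec61β with an N-terminal FKBP-GFP tag, which fluorescently marks the ER. FKBP domains are commonly used for rapamycin-induced heterodimerization with FRB-tagged partners, so the fusion could allow inducible relocalization of ER membranes, although the record does not say so. The associated publication examines how endomembranes promote chromosome missegregation by ensheathing misaligned chromosomes.
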