Addgene plasmid #172442: FKBP-GFP-Sec61β
Purpose: Expression of ER protein Sec61beta with an N-terminal FKBP-GFP tag
Depositing lab: Stephen Royle. Depositing organization: University of Warwick. Publication: Endomembranes promote chromosome missegregation by ensheathing misaligned chromosomes. Ferrandiz N, Downie L, Starling GP, Royle SJ. J Cell Biol. 2022 Jun 6;221(6). pii: 213189. doi: 10.1083/jcb.202203021. Epub 2022 Apr 29. PubMed 35486148.
Backbone
  Vector backbone: pFKBP-GFP-C1
  Vector type: Mammalian Expression
  Selectable markers: Neomycin (select with G418)
Growth in bacteria
  Bacterial resistance: Kanamycin, 50 μg/mL
  Growth temperature: 37°C
  Growth strain: DH5alpha
  Copy number: High Copy
Gene/Insert
  Gene/Insert name: Protein transport protein Sec61 subunit beta
  Species: H. sapiens (human)
  Promoter: CMV
  Tag / fusion protein: FKBP-GFP (N terminal on backbone)
  Cloning method: Restriction Enzyme; 5′ cloning site BglII (not destroyed); 3′ cloning site EcoRI (not destroyed)
  Sequencing primers: 5′ pEGFP-C2_FP; 3′ pEGFP-C2_RP
Resource information
  A portion of this plasmid was derived from a plasmid made by: Addgene plasmid 15108
Terms and licenses: Academic/Nonprofit Terms; Industry Terms: Not Available to Industry
Depositor comments: Read the preprint on bioRxiv: https://www.biorxiv.org/content/10.1101/2021.04.23.441091v3.
How to cite: FKBP-GFP-Sec61β was a gift from Stephen Royle (Addgene plasmid # 172442 ; http://n2t.net/addgene:172442 ; RRID:Addgene_172442)
